Addgene plasmid #149211: pGBW-m4046659
Purpose: Yeast Expression plasmid for SARS-CoV-2 ORF6 protein
Depositing lab: Ginkgo Bioworks & Benjie Chen. Depositing organization: Ginkgo Bioworks.
Backbone
  Vector backbone: AmpR; 2u URA3
  Backbone size w/o insert (bp): 4078
  Vector type: Yeast Expression
  Selectable markers: URA3
Growth in bacteria
  Bacterial resistance: Ampicillin, 100 μg/mL
  Growth temperature: 37°C
  Growth strain: DH5alpha
  Copy number: High Copy
Gene/Insert
  Gene/Insert name: SARS-CoV-2 ORF6 protein
  Species: S. cerevisiae (budding yeast); Severe acute respiratory syndrome coronavirus 2
  Insert size (bp): 179
  Mutation: Saccharomyces cerevisiae recode 1
  Entrez Gene: ORF6 (a.k.a. GU280_gp06)
  Promoter: pTEF1
  Cloning method: Unknown
Resource information
  A portion of this plasmid was derived from a plasmid made by: GinkgoBioworks
Depositor comments: NCBI Reference Sequence: YP_009724394.1. Created by gene synthesis with Not1 site. NGS used for QC was performed by Ginkgo and may not fully cover the entire plasmid.
How to cite: pGBW-m4046659 was a gift from Ginkgo Bioworks & Benjie Chen (Addgene plasmid # 149211 ; http://n2t.net/addgene:149211 ; RRID:Addgene_149211)
