[The description below was written by a language model from this plasmid's Addgene catalogue record and pLannotate feature annotations shown in this document.]
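Description:
pGBW-m4046659 is a yeast episomal expression plasmid built to produce the SARS-CoV-2 ORF6 accessory protein in Saccharomyces cerevisiae. It is an E. coli–yeast shuttle vector. In bacteria it replicates from a ColE1/pUC-type origin, catalogued as high copy, and is selected with ampicillin through a β-lactamase gene that the annotation places downstream of a cat promoter. The feature table also calls a rop coding sequence immediately adjacent to AmpR, which sits oddly with the high-copy designation. Short phage T3 and T7 early terminators flank the origin, and a tonB terminator lies upstream of the cat promoter–AmpR unit, presumably insulating these modules from read-through transcription. In yeast, the 2μ origin supports multicopy episomal maintenance. The URA3 marker, with its own promoter fragment, allows selection in ura3 strains on medium lacking uracil and counterselection with 5-fluoroorotic acid.

The payload is a compact expression cassette in which the constitutive TEF1 promoter drives the ORF6 open reading frame, followed by a CYC1 terminator fragment. The coding sequence was made by gene synthesis and recoded for S. cerevisiae codon usage ("recode 1"), based on the reference viral protein. No epitope tags or reporter fusions appear in the annotation. ORF6 is annotated as an interferon antagonist that tethers karyopherin import factors to ER/Golgi membranes and so blocks nuclear translocation of STAT1 and possibly IRF3. The record gives no specific application beyond yeast expression of this protein. The depositor notes that the NGS-derived sequence of about 4.9 kb may not fully cover the entire plasmid.
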