Features (pLannotate 1.2.2; 13 found; start..end, strand, type, name):
     10..417     +  promoter       TEF1 promoter: S. cerevisiae TEF1; promoter for EF-1α
    431..613     +  CDS            NS6_SARS2: Experimental evidence at protein level: Swiss-Prot protein existence level 1. Disrupts cell nuclear import complex formation by tethering karyopherin alpha 2 and karyopherin beta 1 to the membrane. Retention of import factors at the ER/Golgi membrane leads to a loss of transport into the nucleus. Thereby prevents STAT1 nuclear translocation in response to interferon signaling, thus blocking the expression of interferon stimulated genes (ISGs) that display multiple antiviral activities (PubMed:33097660). Suppresses IFN-beta production possibly by blocking IRF3 nuclear translocation (PubMed:3297
    642..814     +  terminator     CYC1 terminator (fragment): S. cerevisiae CYC1; transcription terminator for CYC1
    850..1026    +  promoter       URA3 promoter (fragment): S. cerevisiae URA3
   1027..1830    +  CDS            URA3: orotidine-5'-phosphate decarboxylase, required for uracil biosynthesis; S. cerevisiae URA3; yeast auxotrophic marker, counterselectable with 5-fluoroorotic acid (5-FOA)
   1913..2895    -  rep_origin     2μ ori: yeast 2μ plasmid origin of replication
   2973..3002    +  terminator     T3Te terminator: phage T3 early transcription terminator
   3024..3611    +  rep_origin     ori: high-copy-number ColE1/pMB1/pBR322/pUC origin of replication
   3623..3650    -  terminator     T7Te terminator: phage T7 early transcription terminator
   3674..3865    -  CDS            rop: Rop protein, which maintains plasmids at low copy number; rop
   3866..4726    -  CDS            AmpR: β-lactamase; bla; confers resistance to ampicillin, carbenicillin, and related antibiotics
   4727..4829    -  promoter       cat promoter: promoter of the E. coli cat gene encoding chloramphenicol acetyltransferase
   4830..4861    -  terminator     tonB terminator: bidirectional E. coli tonB-P14 transcription terminator
>Addgene plasmid #149211 | pGBW-m4046659 | depositor full sequence | sequence record 291664 | Full Sequence
GCGGCCGCCCCACACACCATAGCTTCAAAATGTTTCTACTCCTTTTTTACTCTTCCAGATTTTCTCGGAC
TCCGCGCATCGCCGTACCACTTCAAAACACCCAAGCACAGCATACTAAATTTCCCCTCTTTCTTCCTCTA
GGGTGTCGTTAATTACCCGTACTAAAGGTTTGGAAAAGAAAAAAGAGACCGCCTCGTTTCTTTTTCTTCG
TCGAAAAAGGCAATAAAAATTTTTATCACGTTTCTTTTTCTTGAAAATTTTTTTTTTTGATTTTTTTCTC
TTTCGATGACCTCCCATTGATATTTAAGTTAATAAACGGTCTTCAATTTCTCAAGTTTCAGTTTCATTTT
TCTTGTTCTATTACAACTTTTTTTACTTCTTGCTCATTAGAAAGAAAGCATAGCAATCTAATCTAAGTTT
TAATTACAAAATGTTTCACCTGGTCGACTTCCAAGTTACAATCGCAGAGATTTTACTTATAATCATGAGG
ACTTTCAAGGTGTCTATTTGGAATTTGGATTACATTATCAACTTGATCATTAAAAACTTGTCAAAGAGTT
TGACCGAAAATAAGTATTCCCAGTTAGATGAAGAACAACCTATGGAAATAGACTAAACAGGCCCCTTTTC
CTTTGTCGATATCATGTAATTAGTTATGTCACGCTTACATTCACGCCCTCCTCCCACATCCGCTCTAACC
GAAAAGGAAGGAGTTAGACAACCTGAAGTCTAGGTCCCTATTTATTTTTTTTAATAGTTATGTTAGTATT
AAGAACGTTATTTATATTTCAAATTTTTCTTTTTTTTCTGTACAAAGCGGCCGCCGAACCACTAGTGCAC
TGCAGTACACGGTTTCCTTGAAATTTTTTTGATTCGGTAATCTCCGAACAGAAGGAAGAACGAAGGAAGG
AGCACAGACTTAGATTGGTATATATACGCATATGTAGTGTTGAAGAAACATGAAATTGCCCAGTATTCTT
AACCCAACTGCACAGAACAAAAACGTGCAGGAAACGAAGATAAATCATGTCGAAAGCTACATATAAGGAA
CGTGCTGCTACTCATCCTAGTCCTGTTGCTGCCAAGCTATTTAATATCATGCACGAAAAGCAAACAAACT
TGTGTGCTTCATTGGATGTTCGTACCACCAAGGAATTACTGGAGTTAGTTGAAGCATTAGGTCCCAAAAT
TTGTTTACTAAAAACACATGTGGATATCTTGACTGATTTTTCCATGGAGGGCACAGTTAAGCCGCTAAAG
GCATTATCCGCCAAGTACAATTTTTTACTCTTCGAGGACAGAAAATTTGCTGACATTGGTAATACAGTCA
AATTGCAGTACTCTGCGGGTGTATACAGAATAGCAGAATGGGCAGACATTACGAATGCACACGGTGTGGT
GGGCCCAGGTATTGTTAGCGGTTTGAAGCAGGCGGCAGAAGAAGTAACAAAGGAACCTAGAGGCCTTTTG
ATGTTAGCAGAATTGTCATGCAAGGGCTCCCTATCTACTGGAGAATATACTAAGGGTACTGTTGACATTG
CGAAGAGCGACAAAGATTTTGTTATCGGCTTTATTGCTCAAAGAGACATGGGTGGAAGAGATGAAGGTTA
CGATTGGTTGATTATGACACCCGGTGTGGGTTTAGATGACAAGGGAGATGCATTGGGTCAACAGTATAGA
ACCGTGGATGATGTGGTTTCTACAGGATCTGACATTATTATTGTTGGAAGAGGACTATTTGCAAAGGGAA
GGGATGCTAAGGTAGAGGGTGAACGTTACAGAAAAGCAGGCTGGGAAGCATATTTGAGAAGATGCGGCCA
GCAAAACTAAAAAACTGTATTATAAGTAAATGCATGTATACTAAACTCACAAATTAGAGCTTCAATTTAA
TTATATCAGTTATTACCCGAGTAACGAAGCATCTGTGCTTCATTTTGTAGAACAAAAATGCAACGCGAGA
GCGCTAATTTTTCAAACAAAGAATCTGAGCTGCATTTTTACAGAACAGAAATGCAACGCGAAAGCGCTAT
TTTACCAACGAAGAATCTGTGCTTCATTTTTGTAAAACAAAAATGCAACGCGAGAGCGCTAATTTTTCAA
ACAAAGAATCTGAGCTGCATTTTTACAGAACAGAAATGCAACGCGAGAGCGCTATTTTACCAACAAAGAA
TCTATACTTCTTTTTTGTTCTACAAAAATGCATCCCGAGAGCGCTATTTTTCTAACAAAGCATCTTAGAT
TACTTTTTTTCTCCTTTGTGCGCTCTATAATGCAGTCTCTTGATAACTTTTTGCACTGTAGGTCCGTTAA
GGTTAGAAGAAGGCTACTTTGGTGTCTATTTTCTCTTCCATAAAAAAAGCCTGACTCCACTTCCCGCGTT
TACTGATTACTAGCGAAGCTGCGGGTGCATTTTTTCAAGATAAAGGCATCCCCGATTATATTCTATACCG
ATGTGGATTGCGCATACTTTGTGAACAGAAAGTGATAGCGTTGATGATTCTTCATTGGTCAGAAAATTAT
GAACGGTTTCTTCTATTTTGTCTCTATATACTACGTATAGGAAATGTTTACATTTTCGTATTGTTTTCGA
TTCACTCTATGAATAGTTCTTACTACAATTTTTTTGTCTAAAGAGTAATACTAGAGATAAACATAAAAAA
TGTAGAGGTCGAGTTTAGATGCAAGTTCAAGGAGCGAAAGGTGGATGGGTAGGTTATATAGGGATATAGC
ACAGAGATATATAGCAAAGAGATACTTTTGAGCAATGTTTGTGGAAGCGGTATTCGCAATATTTTAGTAG
CTCGTTACAGTCCGGTGCGTTTTTGGTTTTTTGAAAGTGCGTCATCAGAGCGCTTTTGGTTTTCAAAAGC
GCTCTGAAGTTCCTATACTTTCTAGCTAGAGAATAGGAACTTCCCGAGCGGCCGCGTGTTACAAGCTTGA
CTCCAGCGTAACTGGACTGCAATCAACTCACTGGCTCACCTTCACGGGTGGGCCTTTCTTCGGTAGAAAA
TCAAAGGATCTTCTTGAGATCCTTTTTTTCTGCGCGTAATCTGCTGCTTGCAAACAAAAAAACCACCGCT
ACCAGCGGTGGTTTGTTTGCCGGATCAAGAGCTACCAACTCTTTTTCCGAGGTAACTGGCTTCAGCAGAG
CGCAGATACCAAATACTGTTCTTCTAGTGTAGCCGTAGTTAGGCCACCACTTCAAGAACTCTGTAGCACC
GCCTACATACCTCGCTCTGCTAATCCTGTTACCAGTGGCTGCTGCCAGTGGCGATAAGTCGTGTCTTACC
GGGTTGGACTCAAGACGATAGTTACCGGATAAGGCGCAGCGGTCGGGCTGAACGGGGGGTTCGTGCACAC
AGCCCAGCTTGGAGCGAACGACCTACACCGAACTGAGATACCTACAGCGTGAGCTATGAGAAAGCGCCAC
GCTTCCCGAAGGGAGAAAGGCGGACAGGTATCCGGTAAGCGGCAGGGTCGGAACAGGAGAGCGCACGAGG
GAGCTTCCAGGGGTAAACGCCTGGTATCTTTATAGTCCTGTCGGGTTTCGCCACCTCTGACTTGAGCATC
GATTTTTGTGATGCTCGTCAGGGGGGCGGAGCCTATGGAAAAACGCCAGCAACGCAGAAAGGCCCACCCG
AAGGTGAGCCAGGTGATTACATTTGGGCCCTCATCAGAGGTTTTCACCGTCATCACCGAAACGCGCGAGG
CAGCTGCGGTAAAGCTCATCAGCGTGGTCGTGAAGCGATTCACAGATGTCTGCCTGTTCATCCGCGTCCA
GCTCGTTGAGTTTCTCCAGAAGCGTTAATGTCTGGCTTCTGATAAAGCGGGCCATGTTAAGGGCGGTTTT
TTCCTGTTTGGTCACTTACCAATGCTTAATCAGTGAGGCACCTATCTCAGCGATCTGTCTATTTCGTTCA
TCCATAGTTGCCTGACTCCCCGTCGTGTAGATAACTACGATGCGGGAGGGCTTACCATCTGGCCCCAGTG
CTGCAATGATACCGCGAGACCCACGCTCACCGGCTCCAGATTTATCAGCAATAAACCAGCCAGCCGGGAG
GGCCGAGCGCAGAAGTGATCCTGCAACTTTATCCGCCTCCATCCAGTCTATTAATTGTTGCCGGGAAGCT
AGAGTAAGTAGTTCGCCAGTTAATAGTTTGCGCAACGTTGTTGCCATTGCTACAGGCATCGTGGTGTCAC
GCTCGTCGTTTGGTATGGCTTCATTCAGCTCCGGTTCCCAACGATCAAGGCGAGTTACATGATCCCCCAT
GTTGTGCAAAAAAGCGGTTAGCTCCTTCGGTCCTCCGATCGTTGCCAGAAGTAAGTTGGCCGCAGTGTTA
TCACTCATGGTTATGGCAGCACTGCATAATTCTCTTACTGTCATGCCATCCGTGAGATGCTTTTCTGTGA
CTGGTGAGTACTCAACCAAGTCATTCTGAGAATAGTGTATGCGGCGACCGAGTTGCTCTTGCCCGGCGTC
AATACGGGATAATACCGCGCCACATAGCAGAACTTTAAAAGTGCTCATCATTGGAAAACGTTCTTCGGGG
CGTAAACTCTCAAGGATCTTACCGCTGTTGAGATCCAGTTCGATGTAACCCACTCGTGCACCCAACTGAT
CTTCAGCATCTTTTACTTTCACCAGCGTTTCTGGGTGAGCAAAAACAGGAAGGCAAAATGCCGCAAAAAA
GGGAATAAGGGCGACACGGAAATGTTGAATACTCATTTTAGCTTCCTTAGCTCCTGAAAATCTCGATAAC
TCAAAAAATACGCCCGGTAGTGATCTTATTTCATTATGGTGAAAGTTGGAACCTCTTACGTGCCGATCAA
GTCAAAAGCCTCCGGTCGGAGGCTTTTGACTTTCTGCTATGGAGGTCAGGTATGATTTAAATGGTCAGTT
AGA
