Features (pLannotate 1.2.2; 13 found; start..end, strand, type, name):
     10..417     +  promoter       TEF1 promoter: S. cerevisiae TEF1; promoter for EF-1α
    431..613     +  CDS            NS6_SARS2: Experimental evidence at protein level: Swiss-Prot protein existence level 1. Disrupts cell nuclear import complex formation by tethering karyopherin alpha 2 and karyopherin beta 1 to the membrane. Retention of import factors at the ER/Golgi membrane leads to a loss of transport into the nucleus. Thereby prevents STAT1 nuclear translocation in response to interferon signaling, thus blocking the expression of interferon stimulated genes (ISGs) that display multiple antiviral activities (PubMed:33097660). Suppresses IFN-beta production possibly by blocking IRF3 nuclear translocation (PubMed:3297
    642..814     +  terminator     CYC1 terminator (fragment): S. cerevisiae CYC1; transcription terminator for CYC1
    850..1026    +  promoter       URA3 promoter (fragment): S. cerevisiae URA3
   1027..1830    +  CDS            URA3: orotidine-5'-phosphate decarboxylase, required for uracil biosynthesis; S. cerevisiae URA3; yeast auxotrophic marker, counterselectable with 5-fluoroorotic acid (5-FOA)
   1913..2895    -  rep_origin     2μ ori: yeast 2μ plasmid origin of replication
   2973..3002    +  terminator     T3Te terminator: phage T3 early transcription terminator
   3024..3611    +  rep_origin     ori: high-copy-number ColE1/pMB1/pBR322/pUC origin of replication
   3623..3650    -  terminator     T7Te terminator: phage T7 early transcription terminator
   3674..3865    -  CDS            rop: Rop protein, which maintains plasmids at low copy number; rop
   3866..4726    -  CDS            AmpR: β-lactamase; bla; confers resistance to ampicillin, carbenicillin, and related antibiotics
   4727..4829    -  promoter       cat promoter: promoter of the E. coli cat gene encoding chloramphenicol acetyltransferase
   4830..4861    -  terminator     tonB terminator: bidirectional E. coli tonB-P14 transcription terminator
>Addgene plasmid #149211 | pGBW-m4046659 | addgene full sequence | sequence record 298470 | Ginkgo NGS Result
GCGGCCGCCCCACACACCATAGCTTCAAAATGTTTCTACTCCTTTTTTACTCTTCCAGATTTTCTCGGAC
TCCGCGCATCGCCGTACCACTTCAAAACACCCAAGCACAGCATACTAAATTTCCCCTCTTTCTTCCTCTA
GGGTGTCGTTAATTACCCGTACTAAAGGTTTGGAAAAGAAAAAAGAGACCGCCTCGTTTCTTTTTCTTCG
TCGAAAAAGGCNNTAAAAATTTTTATCACGTTTCTTTTTCTTGAAAATTTTTTTTTTTGATTTTTTTCTC
TTTCGATGACCTCCCATTGATATTTAAGTTAATAAACGGTCTTCAATTTCTCAAGTTTCAGTTTCATTTT
TCTTGTTCTATTACAACTTTTTTTACTTCTTGCTCATTAGAAAGAAAGCATAGCAATCTAATCTAAGTTT
TAATTACAAAATGTTTCACCTGGTCGACTTCCAAGTTACAATCGCAGAGATTTTACTTATAATCATGAGG
ACTTTCAAGGTGTCTATTTGGAATTTGGATTACATTATCAACTTGATCATTAAAAACTTGTCAAAGAGTT
TGACCGAAAATAAGTATTCCCAGTTAGATGAAGAACAACCTATGGAAATAGACTAAACAGGCCCCTTTTC
CTTTGTCGATATCATGTAATTAGTTATGTCACGCTTACATTCACGCCCTCCTCCCACATCCGCTCTAACC
GAAAAGGAAGGAGTTAGACAACCTGAAGTCTAGGTCCCTATTTATTTTTTTTAATAGTTATGTTAGTATT
AAGAACGTTATTTATATTTCAAATTTTTCTTTTTTTTCTGTACAAAGCGGCCGCCGAACCACTAGTGCAC
TGCAGTACACGGTTTCCTTGAAATTTTTTTGATTCGGTAATCTCCGAACAGAAGGAAGAACGAAGGAAGG
AGCACAGACTTAGATTGGTATATATACGCATATGTAGTGTTGAAGAAACATGAAATTGCCCAGTATTCTT
AACCCAACTGCACAGAACAAAAACGTGCAGGAAACGAAGATAAATCATGTCGAAAGCTACATATAAGGAA
CGTGCTGCTACTCATCCTAGTCCTGTTGCTGCCAAGCTATTTAATATCATGCACGAAAAGCAAACAAACT
TGTGTGCTTCATTGGATGTTCGTACCACCAAGGAATTACTGGAGTTAGTTGAAGCATTAGGTCCCAAAAT
TTGTTTACTAAAAACACATGTGGATATCTTGACTGATTTTTCCATGGAGGGCACAGTTAAGCCGCTAAAG
GCATTATCCGCCAAGTACAATTTTTTACTCTTCGAGGACAGAAAATTTGCTGACATTGGTAATACAGTCA
AATTGCAGTACTCTGCGGGTGTATACAGAATAGCAGAATGGGCAGACATTACGAATGCACACGGTGTGGT
GGGCCCAGGTATTGTTAGCGGTTTGAAGCAGGCGGCAGAAGAAGTAACAAAGGAACCTAGAGGCCTTTTG
ATGTTAGCAGAATTGTCATGCAAGGGCTCCCTATCTACTGGAGAATATACTAAGGGTACTGTTGACATTG
CGAAGAGCGACAAAGATTTTGTTATCGGCTTTATTGCTCAAAGAGACATGGGTGGAAGAGATGAAGGTTA
CGATTGGTTGATTATGACACCCGGTGTGGGTTTAGATGACAAGGGAGATGCATTGGGTCAACAGTATAGA
ACCGTGGATGATGTGGTTTCTACAGGATCTGACATTATTATTGTTGGAAGAGGACTATTTGCAAAGGGAA
GGGATGCTAAGGTAGAGGGTGAACGTTACAGAAAAGCAGGCTGGGAAGCATATTTGAGAAGATGCGGCCA
GCAAAACTAAAAAACTGTATTATAAGTAAATGCATGTATACTAAACTCACAAATTAGAGCTTCAATTTAA
TTATATCAGTTATTACCCGAGTAACGAAGCATCTGTGCTTCATTTTGTAGAACAAAAATGCAACGCGAGA
GCGCTAATTTTTCAAACAAAGAATCTGAGCTGCATTTTTACAGAACAGAAATGCAACGCGAAAGCGCTAT
TTTACCAACGAAGAATCTGTGCTTCATTTTTGTAAAACAAAAATGCAACGCGAGAGCGCTAATTTTTCAA
ACAAAGAATCTGAGCTGCATTTTTACAGAACAGAAATGCAACGCGAGAGCGCTATTTTACCAACAAAGAA
TCTATACTTCTTTTTTGTTCTACAAAAATGCATCCCGAGAGCGCTATTTTTCTAACAAAGCATCTTAGAT
TACTTTTTTTCTCCTTTGTGCGCTCTATAATGCAGTCTCTTGATAACTTTTTGCACTGTAGGTCCGTTAA
GGTTAGAAGAAGGCTACTTTGGTGTCTATTTTCTCTTCCATAAAAAAAGCCTGACTCCACTTCCCGCGTT
TACTGATTACTAGCGAAGCTGCGGGTGCATTTTTTCAAGATAAAGGCATCCCCGATTATATTCTATACCG
ATGTGGATTGCGCATACTTTGTGAACAGAAAGTGATAGCGTTGATGATTCTTCATTGGTCAGAAAATTAT
GAACGGTTTCTTCTATTTTGTCTCTATATACTACGTATAGGAAATGTTTACATTTTCGTATTGTTTTCGA
TTCACTCTATGAATAGTTCTTACTACAATTTTTTTGTCTAAAGAGTAATACTAGAGATAAACATAAAAAA
TGTAGAGGTCGAGTTTAGATGCAAGTTCAAGGAGCGAAAGGTGGATGGGTAGGTTATATAGGGATATAGC
ACAGAGATATATAGCAAAGAGATACTTTTGAGCAATGTTTGTGGAAGCGGTATTCGCAATATTTTAGTAG
CTCGTTACAGTCCGGTGCGTTTTTGGTTTTTTGAAAGTGCGTCATCAGAGCGCTTTTGGTTTTCAAAAGC
GCTCTGAAGTTCCTATACTTTCTAGCTAGAGAATAGGAACTTCCCGAGCGGCCGCGTGTTACAAGCTTGA
CTCCAGCGTAACTGGACTGCAATCAACTCACTGGCTCACCTTCACGGGTGGGCCTTTCTTCGGTAGAAAA
TCAAAGGATCTTCTTGAGATCCTTTTTTTCTGCGCGTAATCTGCTGCTTGCAAACAAAAAAACCACCGCT
ACCAGCGGTGGTTTGTTTGCCGGATCAAGAGCTACCAACTCTTTTTCCGAGGTAACTGGCTTCAGCAGAG
CGCAGATACCAAATACTGTTCTTCTAGTGTAGCCGTAGTTAGGCCACCACTTCAAGAACTCTGTAGCACC
GCCTACATACCTCGCTCTGCTAATCCTGTTACCAGTGGCTGCTGCCAGTGGCGATAAGTCGTGTCTTACC
GGGTTGGACTCAAGACGATAGTTACCGGATAAGGCGCAGCGGTCGGGCTGAACGGGGGGTTCGTGCACAC
AGCCCAGCTTGGAGCGAACGACCTACACCGAACTGAGATACCTACAGCGTGAGCTATGAGAAAGCGCCAC
GCTTCCCGAAGGGAGAAAGGCGGACAGGTATCCGGTAAGCGGCAGGGTCGGAACAGGAGAGCGCACGAGG
GAGCTTCCAGGGGTAAACGCCTGGTATCTTTATAGTCCTGTCGGGTTTCGCCACCTCTGACTTGAGCATC
GATTTTTGTGATGCTCGTCAGGGGGGCGGAGCCTATGGAAAAACGCCAGCAACGCAGAAAGGCCCACCCG
AAGGTGAGCCAGGTGATTACATTTGGGCCCTCATCAGAGGTTTTCACCGTCATCACCGAAACGCGCGAGG
CAGCTGCGGTAAAGCTCATCAGCGTGGTCGTGAAGCGATTCACAGATGTCTGCCTGTTCATCCGCGTCCA
GCTCGTTGAGTTTCTCCAGAAGCGTTAATGTCTGGCTTCTGATAAAGCGGGCCATGTTAAGGGCGGTTTT
TTCCTGTTTGGTCACTTACCAATGCTTAATCAGTGAGGCACCTATCTCAGCGATCTGTCTATTTCGTTCA
TCCATAGTTGCCTGACTCCCCGTCGTGTAGATAACTACGATGCGGGAGGGCTTACCATCTGGCCCCAGTG
CTGCAATGATACCGCGAGACCCACGCTCACCGGCTCCAGATTTATCAGCAATAAACCAGCCAGCCGGGAG
GGCCGAGCGCAGAAGTGATCCTGCAACTTTATCCGCCTCCATCCAGTCTATTAATTGTTGCCGGGAAGCT
AGAGTAAGTAGTTCGCCAGTTAATAGTTTGCGCAACGTTGTTGCCATTGCTACAGGCATCGTGGTGTCAC
GCTCGTCGTTTGGTATGGCTTCATTCAGCTCCGGTTCCCAACGATCAAGGCGAGTTACATGATCCCCCAT
GTTGTGCAAAAAAGCGGTTAGCTCCTTCGGTCCTCCGATCGTTGCCAGAAGTAAGTTGGCCGCAGTGTTA
TCACTCATGGTTATGGCAGCACTGCATAATTCTCTTACTGTCATGCCATCCGTGAGATGCTTTTCTGTGA
CTGGTGAGTACTCAACCAAGTCATTCTGAGAATAGTGTATGCGGCGACCGAGTTGCTCTTGCCCGGCGTC
AATACGGGATAATACCGCGCCACATAGCAGAACTTTAAAAGTGCTCATCATTGGAAAACGTTCTTCGGGG
CGTAAACTCTCAAGGATCTTACCGCTGTTGAGATCCAGTTCGATGTAACCCACTCGTGCACCCAACTGAT
CTTCAGCATCTTTTACTTTCACCAGCGTTTCTGGGTGAGCAAAAACAGGAAGGCAAAATGCCGCAAAAAA
GGGAATAAGGGCGACACGGAAATGTTGAATACTCATTTTAGCTTCCTTAGCTCCTGAAAATCTCGATAAC
TCAAAAAATACGCCCGGTAGTGATCTTATTTCATTATGGTGAAAGTTGGAACCTCTTACGTGCCGATCAA
GTCAAAAGCCTCCGGTCGGAGGCTTTTGACTTTCTGCTATGGAGGTCAGGTATGATTTAAATGGTCAGTT
AGA
